>Addgene plasmid #109955 | pHH0103_PPARD_Hormone-recep | addgene full sequence | sequence record 215474 | Addgene NGS Result
TTGACAATTAATCATCGGCTCGTATAATGTGTGGAATTGTGAGCGGATAACAATTTCACACAGGAAACAG
CCAGTCCGTTTAGGTGTTTTCACGAGCACTTCACCAACAAGGACCATAGATTATGAAAATCGAAGAACAC
CATCACCATCACCATTCCAGCGGTAAGCTTATGTCCCCTATACTAGGTTATTGGAAAATTAAGGGCCTTG
TGCAACCCACTCGACTTCTTTTGGAATATCTTGAAGAAAAATATGAAGAGCATTTGTATGAGCGCGATGA
AGGTGATAAATGGCGAAACAAAAAGTTTGAATTGGGTTTGGAGTTTCCCAATCTTCCTTATTATATTGAT
GGTGATGTTAAATTAACACAGTCTATGGCCATCATACGTTATATAGCTGACAAGCACAACATGTTGGGTG
GTTGTCCAAAAGAGCGTGCAGAGATTTCAATGCTTGAAGGAGCGGTTTTGGATATTAGATACGGTGTTTC
GAGAATTGCATATAGTAAAGACTTTGAAACTCTCAAAGTTGATTTTCTTAGCAAGCTACCTGAAATGCTG
AAAATGTTCGAAGATCGTTTATGTCATAAAACATATTTAAATGGTGATCATGTAACCCATCCTGACTTCA
TGTTGTATGACGCTCTTGATGTTGTTTTATACATGGACCCAATGTGCCTGGATGCGTTCCCAAAATTAGT
TTGTTTTAAAAAACGTATTGAAGCTATCCCACAAATTGATAAGTACTTGAAATCCAGCAAGTATATAGCA
TGGCCTTTGCAGGGCTGGCAAGCCACGTTTGGTGGTGGCGACCATCCTCCAAAATCGGATCTGGAAGTTC
TGTTCCAGGGGCCCCTGTCCAGCGGTCTGGTTCCGCGTGGTTCCGGTACCGCGGCCCAGCCGGCCGGTAG
CCAGTATAATCCGCAGGTTGCAGATCTGAAAGCATTTAGCAAACATATCTATAATGCCTATCTGAAAAAC
TTTAATATGACCAAAAAGAAAGCCCGTAGCATTCTGACCGGTAAAGCAAGCCATACCGCACCGTTTGTTA
TTCATGATATTGAAACCCTGTGGCAGGCAGAAAAAGGTCTGGTTTGGAAACAGCTGGTTAATGGTCTGCC
TCCGTATAAAGAAATTAGCGTGCATGTTTTTTATCGCTGTCAGTGTACCACCGTTGAAACCGTTCGTGAA
CTGACCGAATTTGCAAAAAGCATTCCGAGCTTTAGCAGCCTGTTTCTGAATGATCAGGTTACCCTGCTGA
AATATGGTGTTCATGAAGCAATTTTTGCCATGCTGGCAAGCATTGTGAATAAAGATGGCCTGCTGGTTGC
AAATGGTAGCGGTTTTGTTACCCGTGAATTTCTGCGTAGCCTGCGTAAACCGTTTAGCGATATTATTGAA
CCGAAATTTGAATTTGCCGTGAAGTTTAATGCACTGGAACTGGATGATAGCGATCTGGCACTGTTTATTG
CAGCAATTATTCTGTGTGGTGATCGTCCGGGTCTGATGAATGTTCCGCGTGTTGAAGCCATTCAGGATAC
CATTCTGCGTGCCCTGGAATTTCATCTGCAGGCAAATCATCCTGATGCACAGTACCTGTTCCCGAAACTG
CTGCAGAAAATGGCCGATCTGCGTCAGCTGGTGACCGAACATGCCCAGATGATGCAGCGTATCAAAAAAA
CCGAAACAGAAACCAGCCTGCATCCGCTGCTGCAAGAGATCTATAAAGATATGTATGCGGCCGCATA
[142 nt withheld, positions 1748-1889]
C
[98 nt withheld, positions 1891-1988]
AGTTTGTACTGGTGACGAAACTCAGTGTCTAGCTAGAGTGGC
[149 nt withheld, positions 2031-2179]
T
[41 nt withheld, positions 2181-2221]
T
[62 nt withheld, positions 2223-2284]
A
[35 nt withheld, positions 2286-2320]
CCTCCCTCAATCGGTTGAATGTCGCCCTTTTGTCTTTGGCGCTGGTAAACCATATGAA
[86 nt withheld, positions 2379-2464]
T
[54 nt withheld, positions 2466-2519]
CTAGCGCCGCCCTATACCTTGTCTGCCTCCCCGCGTTGCGTCGCGGTGCATGGAGCCGGGCCACCTCGAC
CTGAATGGAAGCCGGCGGCACCTCGCTAACGGATTCACCACTCCAAGAATTGGAGCCAATCAATTCTTGC
GGAGAACTGTGAATGCGCAAACCAACCCTTGGCAGAACATATCCATCGCGTCCGCCATCTCCAGCAGCCG
CACGCGGCGCATCTCGGGCAGCGTTGGGTCCTGGCCACGGGTGCGCATGATCGTGCTCCTGTCGTTGAGG
ACCCGGCTAGGCTGGCGGGGTTGCCTTACTGGTTAGCAGAATGAATCACCGATACGCGAGCGAACGTGAA
GCGACTGCTGCTGCAAAACGTCTGCGACCTGAGCAACAACATGAATGGTCTTCGGTTTCCGTGTTTCGTA
AAGTCTGGAAACGCGGAAGTCAGCGCCCTGCACCATTATGTTCCGGATCTGCATCGCAGGATGCTGCTGG
CTACCCTGTGGAACACCTACATCTGTATTAACGAAGCGCTGGCATTGACCCTGAGTGATTTTTCTCTGGT
CCCGCCGCATCCATACCGCCAGTTGTTTACCCTCACAACGTTCCAGTAACCGGGCATGTTCATCATCAGT
AACCCGTATCGTGAGCATCCTCTCTCGTTTCATCGGTATCATTACCCCCATGAACAGAAATCCCCCTTAC
ACGGAGGCATCAGTGACCAAACAGGAAAAAACCGCCCTTAACATGGCCCGCTTTATCAGAAGCCAGACAT
TAACGCTTCTGGAGAAACTCAACGAGCTGGACGCGGATGAACAGGCAGACATCTGTGAATCGCTTCACGA
CCACGCTGATGAGCTTTACCGCAGGATCCGCGAAATTGTAAGCGTTAATATTTTGTTAAAATTCGCGTTA
AATTTTTGTTAAATCAGCTCATTTTTTAACCAATAGGCCGAAATCGGCAAAATCCCTTATAAATCAAAAG
AATAGACCGAGATAGGGT
[37 nt withheld, positions 3518-3554]
AAAGAACGTGGACTCCAACGTCAAAGG
[49 nt withheld, positions 3582-3630]
T
[91 nt withheld, positions 3632-3722]
G
[124 nt withheld, positions 3724-3847]
CGCGGATCCTGCCTCGCGCGTTTCGGTGATGACGGTGAAAACCTCTGACACATGCAGCTCCCGGAGACGG
TCACAGCTTGTCTGTAAGCGGATGCCGGGAGCAGACAAGCCCGTCAGGGCGCGTCAGCGGGTGTTGGCGG
GTGTCGGGGCGCAGCCATGACCCAGTCACGTAGCGATAGCGGAGTGTATACTGGCTTAACTATGCGGCAT
CAGAGCAGATTGTACTGAGAGTGCACCATATGCGGTGTGAAATACCGCACAGATGCGTAAGGAGAAAATA
CCGCATCAGGCGCTCTTCCGCTTCCTCGCTCACTGACTCGCTGCGCTCGGTCGTTCGGCTGCGGCGAGCG
GTATCAGCTCACTCAAAGGCGGTAATACGGTTATCCACAGAATCAGGGGATAACGCAGGAAAGAACATGT
GAGCAAAAGGCCAGCAAAAGGCCAGGAACCGTAAAAAGGCCGCGTTGCTGGCGTTTTTCCATAGGCTCCG
CCCCCCTGACGAGCATCACAAAAATCGACGCTCAAGTCAGAGGTGGCGAAACCCGACAGGACTATAAAGA
TACCAGGGTTTCCCCCTGGAAGCTCCCTCGTGCGCTCTCCTGTTCCGACCCTGCCGCTTACCGGATACCT
GTCCGCCTTTCTCCCTTCGGGAAGCGTGGCGCTTTCTCATAGCTCACGCTGTAGGTATCTCAGTTCGGTG
TAGGTCGTTCGCTCCAAGCTGGGCTGTGTGCACGAACCCCCCGTTCAGCCCGACCGCTGCGCCTTATCCG
GTAACTATCGTCTTGAGTCCAACCCGGTAAGACACGACTTATCGCCACTGGCAGCAGCCACTGGTAACAG
GATTAGCAGAGCGAGGTATGTAGGCGGTGCTACAGAGTTCTTGAAGTGGTGGCCTAACTACGGCTACACT
AGAAGGACAGTATTTGGTATCTGCGCTCTGCTGAAGCCAGTTACCTTCGGAAAAAGAGTTGGTAGCTCTT
GATCCGGCAAACAAACCACCGCTGGTAGCGGTGGTTTTTTTGTTTGCAAGCAGCAGATTACGCGCAGAAA
AAAAGGATCTCAAGAAGATCCTTTGATCTTTTCTACGGGGTCTGACGCTCAGTGGAACGAAAACTCACGT
TAAGGGATTTTGGTCATGAGATTATCAAAAAGGATCTTCACCTAGATCCTTTTAAATTAAAAATGAAGTT
TTAAATCAATCTAAAGTATATATGAGTAAACTTGGTCTGACAGTTACCAATGCTTAATCAGTGAGGCACC
TATCTCAGCGATCTGTCTATTTCGTTCATCCATAGTTGCCTGACTCCCCGTCGTGTAGATAACTACGATA
CGGGAGGGCTTACCATCTGGCCCCAGTGCTGCAATGATACCGCGAGACCCACGCTCACCGGCTCCAGATT
TATCAGCAATAAACCAGCCAGCCGGAAGGGCCGAGCGCAGAAGTGGTCCTGCAACTTTATCCGCCTCCAT
CCAGTCTATTAATTGTTGCCGGGAAGCTAGAGTAAGTAGTTCGCCAGTTAATAGTTTGCGCAACGTTGTT
GCCATTGCTGCAGGCATCGTGGTGTCACGCTCGTCGTTTGGTATGGCTTCATTCAGCTCCGGTTCCCAAC
GATCAAGGCGAGTTACATGATCCCCCATGTTGTGCAAAAAAGCGGTTAGCTCCTTCGGTCCTCCGATCGT
TGTCAGAAGTAAGTTGGCCGCAGTGTTATCACTCATGGTTATGGCAGCACTGCATAATTCTCTTACTGTC
ATGCCATCCGTAAGATGCTTTTCTGTGACTGGTGAGTACTCAACCAAGTCATTCTGAGAATAGTGTATGC
GGCGACCGAGTTGCTCTTGCCCGGCGTCAACACGGGATAATACCGCGCCACATAGCAGAACTTTAAAAGT
GCTCATCATTGGAAAACGTTCTTCGGGGCGAAAACTCTCAAGGATCTTACCGCTGTTGAGATCCAGTTCG
ATGTAACCCACTCGTGCACCCAACTGATCTTCAGCATCTTTTACTTTCACCAGCGTTTCTGGGTGAGCAA
AAACAGGAAGGCAAAATGCCGCAAAAAAGGGAATAAGGGCGACACGGAAATGTTGAATACTCATACTCTT
CCTTTTTCAATATTATTGAAGCATTTATCAGGGTTATTGTCTCATGAGCGGATACATATTTGAATGTATT
TAGAAAAATAAACAAATAGGGGTTCCGCGCACATTTCCCCGAAAAGTGCCACCTGACGTCTAAGAAACCA
TTATTATCATGACATTAACCTATAAAAATAGGCGTATCACGAGGCCCTTTCGTCTTCAAGAATTCCCGAC
ACCATCGAATGGTGCAAAACCTTTCGCGGTATGGCATGATAGCGCCCGGAAGAGAGTCAATTCAGGGTGG
TGAATGTGAAACCAGTAACGTTATACGATGTCGCAGAGTATGCCGGTGTCTCTTATCAGACCGTTTCCCG
CGTGGTGAACCAGGCCAGCCACGTTTCTGCGAAAACGCGGGAAAAAGTGGAAGCGGCGATGGCGGAGCTG
AATTACATTCCCAACCGCGTGGCACAACAACTGGCGGGCAAACAGTCGTTGCTGATTGGCGTTGCCACCT
CCAGTCTGGCCCTGCACGCGCCGTCGCAAATTGTCGCGGCGATTAAATCTCGCGCCGATCAACTGGGTGC
CAGCGTGGTGGTGTCGATGGTAGAACGAAGCGGCGTCGAAGCCTGTAAAGCGGCGGTGCACAATCTTCTC
GCGCAACGCGTCAGTGGGCTGATCATTAACTATCCGCTGGATGACCAGGATGCCATTGCTGTGGAAGCTG
CCTGCACTAATGTTCCGGCGTTATTTCTTGATGTCTCTGACCAGACACCCATCAACAGTATTATTTTCTC
CCATGAAGACGGTACGCGACTGGGCGTGGAGCATCTGGTCGCATTGGGTCACCAGCAAATCGCGCTGTTA
GCGGGCCCATTAAGTTCTGTCTCGGCGCGTCTGCGTCTGGCTGGCTGGCATAAATATCTCACTCGCAATC
AAATTCAGCCGATAGCGGAACGGGAAGGCGACTGGAGTGCCATGTCCGGTTTTCAACAAACCATGCAAAT
GCTGAATGAGGGCATCGTTCCCACTGCGATGCTGGTTGCCAACGATCAGATGGCGCTGGGCGCAATGCGC
GCCATTACCGAGTCCGGGCTGCGCGTTGGTGCGGATATCTCGGTAGTGGGATACGACGATACCGAAGACA
GCTCATGTTATATCCCGCCGTTAACCACCATCAAACAGGATTTTCGCCTGCTGGGGCAAACCAGCGTGGA
CCGCTTGCTGCAACTCTCTCAGGGCCAGGCGGTGAAGGGCAATCAGCTGTTGCCCGTCTCACTGGTGAAA
AGAAAAACCACCCTGGCGCCCAATACGCAAACCGCCTCTCCCCGCGCGTTGGCCGATTCATTAATGCAGC
TGGCACGACAGGTTTCCCGACTGGAAAGCGGGCAGTGAGCGCAACGCAATTAATGTAAGTTAGCTCACTC
ATTAGGCACAATTCTCATGTTTGACAGCTTATCATCGACTGCACGGTGCACCAATGCTTCTGGCGTCAGG
CAGCCATCGGAAGCTGTGGTATGGCTGTGCAGGTCGTAAATCACTGCATAATTCGTGTCGCTCAAGGCGC
ACTCCCGTTCTGGATAATGTTTTTTGCGCCGACATCATAACGGTTCTGGCAAATATTCTGAAATGAGCTG
Features (pLannotate 1.2.2; 21 found; start..end, strand, type, name):
      1..29      +  promoter       tac promoter: strong E. coli promoter; hybrid between the trp and lac UV5 promoters
     37..53      +  protein_bind   lac operator: The lac repressor binds to the lac operator to inhibit transcription in E. coli. This inhibition can be relieved by adding lactose or isopropyl-β-D-thiogalactopyranoside (IPTG). lac repressor encoded by lacI
    138..155     +  CDS            6xHis: 6xHis affinity tag
    171..824     +  CDS            GST26_SCHJA: Experimental evidence at protein level: Swiss-Prot protein existence level 1. GST isoenzymes appear to play a central role in the parasite detoxification system. Other functions are also suspected including a role in increasing the solubility of haematin in the parasite gut. From Schistosoma japonicum (Blood fluke).
    906..1736    +  CDS            PPARD (fragment): PPARD_HUMAN - Also known as NR1C2, PPARB. Experimental evidence at protein level: Swiss-Prot protein existence level 1. Ligand-activated transcription factor. Receptor that binds peroxisome proliferators such as hypolipidemic drugs and fatty acids. Has a preference for poly-unsaturated fatty acids, such as gamma- linoleic acid and eicosapentanoic acid. Once activated by a ligand, the receptor binds to promoter elements of target genes. Regulates the peroxisomal beta-oxidation pathway of fatty acids. Functions as transcription activator for the acyl-CoA oxidase gene. Decreases expression of NPC
   1752..1799    +  terminator     fd terminator (sequence withheld): central terminator from bacteriophage fd (Otsuka and Kunisawa, 1982)
   1804..2016    +  CDS            M13 gene III (fragment) (sequence partly withheld): pIII; III; minor coat protein
   2031..2501    +  CDS            M13 gene III (fragment) (sequence partly withheld): pIII; III; minor coat protein
   2523..2593    +  CDS            TcR (fragment): tetracycline efflux protein; tet; confers resistance to tetracycline
   2835..3215    -  CDS            YPB1_ECOLX: Protein predicted: Swiss-Prot protein existence level 4. From Escherichia coli.
   3232..3383    +  CDS            rop (fragment): Rop protein, which maintains plasmids at low copy number; rop
   3419..3847    -  rep_origin     f1 ori (sequence partly withheld): f1 bacteriophage origin of replication; arrow indicates direction of (+) strand synthesis
   3856..3895    +  CDS            rop (fragment): Rop protein, which maintains plasmids at low copy number; rop
   3997..4137    +  misc_feature   bom: basis of mobility region from pBR322
   4323..4910    -  rep_origin     ori: high-copy-number ColE1/pMB1/pBR322/pUC origin of replication
   5081..5941    -  CDS            AmpR: β-lactamase; bla; confers resistance to ampicillin, carbenicillin, and related antibiotics
   5942..6046    -  promoter       AmpR promoter: bla
   6155..6232    +  promoter       lacIq promoter: lacI (mutant); In the lacIq allele, a single base change in the promoter boosts expression of the lacI gene about 10-fold.
   6233..7315    +  CDS            lacI: lac repressor; lacI; The lac repressor binds to the lac operator to inhibit transcription in E. coli. This inhibition can be relieved by adding lactose or isopropyl-β-D-thiogalactopyranoside (IPTG).
   7328..7349    +  protein_bind   CAP binding site: CAP binding activates transcription in the presence of cAMP. E. coli catabolite activator protein
   7368..7385    +  promoter       tet promoter (fragment): E. coli promoter for tetracycline efflux protein gene
