[The description below was written by a language model from this plasmid's Addgene catalogue record and pLannotate feature annotations shown in this document.]
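Description:
pHH0103_PPARD_Hormone-recep is a bacterial expression plasmid built on the pHH0103 backbone for producing and purifying the hormone-receptor (ligand-binding) domain of human PPARD, the peroxisome proliferator-activated receptor delta. The 7.6 kb sequence carries a ColE1/pBR322-type origin with the bom region, and it is catalogued as low copy. Selection is by ampicillin through the β-lactamase gene and its native promoter. An f1 phage origin is also present; it sits between two rop fragments, which suggests it was inserted into and disrupts that gene.

Expression is driven by the strong hybrid tac promoter followed by a lac operator. The plasmid supplies its own lac repressor from a lacI gene under the lacIq promoter, so transcription stays repressed until it is induced with IPTG. The annotated features downstream run in the order 6xHis tag, Schistosoma japonicum glutathione S-transferase, and the PPARD fragment, which was cloned between SfiI and NotI sites. This arrangement is consistent with a His-GST-domain fusion that can be captured on either nickel or glutathione resin. The record does not annotate any protease cleavage site between GST and the insert. A bacteriophage fd terminator follows the insert.

Beyond the terminator lie fragments of M13 gene III, a tetracycline-resistance gene fragment and a tet promoter fragment. These appear to be remnants of a phagemid/pBR322 ancestry rather than parts of the expressed product. The construct belongs to a large collection of tagged human domains made for a survey of peptide ligands of recognition modules, in which purified domains would plausibly serve as binding targets.
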