Addgene plasmid #109955: pHH0103_PPARD_Hormone-recep
Purpose: Protein expression and purification of PPARD_Hormone-recep
Depositing lab: Sachdev Sidhu. Depositing organization: University of Toronto. Publication: Large-scale survey and database of high affinity ligands for peptide recognition modules. Teyra J, Kelil A, Jain S, Helmy M, Jajodia R, Hooda Y, Gu J, D'Cruz AA, Nicholson SE, Min J, Sudol M, Kim PM, Bader GD, Sidhu SS. Mol Syst Biol. 2020 Dec;16(12):e9310. doi: 10.15252/msb.20199310. PubMed 33438817.
Backbone
  Vector backbone: pHH0103
  Vector type: Bacterial Expression
Growth in bacteria
  Bacterial resistance: Ampicillin, 100 μg/mL
  Growth temperature: 37°C
  Growth strain: DH5alpha
  Copy number: Low Copy
Gene/Insert
  Gene/Insert name: PPARD_Hormone-recep
  Species: H. sapiens (human)
  Cloning method: Restriction Enzyme; 5′ cloning site Sfi1 (unknown if destroyed); 3′ cloning site Not1 (unknown if destroyed)
Terms and licenses: Academic/Nonprofit Terms; Industry Terms: Not Available to Industry
How to cite: pHH0103_PPARD_Hormone-recep was a gift from Sachdev Sidhu (Addgene plasmid # 109955 ; http://n2t.net/addgene:109955 ; RRID:Addgene_109955)
